Addgene plasmid #177913: pAV-U6+27-Squash
Purpose: Expresses Squash aptamer in mammalian cells using the U6+27 promoter.
Depositing lab: Samie Jaffrey. Depositing organization: Cornell University. Publication: Repurposing an adenine riboswitch into a fluorogenic imaging and sensing tag. Dey SK, Filonov GS, Olarerin-George AO, Jackson BT, Finley LWS, Jaffrey SR. Nat Chem Biol. 2021 Dec 22. pii: 10.1038/s41589-021-00925-0. doi: 10.1038/s41589-021-00925-0. PubMed 34937909.
Backbone
  Vector backbone: pAV-U6+27
  Backbone size w/o insert (bp): 6151
  Total vector size (bp): 6234
  Vector type: Mammalian Expression
Growth in bacteria
  Bacterial resistance: Ampicillin, 100 μg/mL
  Growth temperature: 37°C
  Growth strain: NEB Stable
  Copy number: Unknown
Gene/Insert
  Gene/Insert name: Squash aptamer
  Species: Synthetic
  Insert size (bp): 83
  Promoter: U6+27
  Cloning method: Restriction Enzyme; 5′ cloning site SalI (not destroyed); 3′ cloning site XbaI (not destroyed)
  Sequencing primers: 5′ 5'-GAGGGCCTATTTCCCATGATT-3'; 3′ 5'-CATATGGATATCGGTAAC-3'
Terms and licenses: Academic/Nonprofit Terms; Industry Terms: Not Available to Industry
How to cite: pAV-U6+27-Squash was a gift from Samie Jaffrey (Addgene plasmid # 177913 ; http://n2t.net/addgene:177913 ; RRID:Addgene_177913)
