[The description below was written by a language model from this plasmid's Addgene catalogue record and pLannotate feature annotations shown in this document.]
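Description:
pAV-U6+27-Squash is a mammalian expression plasmid of about 6.2 kb that transcribes the Squash RNA aptamer in mammalian cells. It is built on the pAV-U6+27 backbone. Squash is an 83-nt synthetic fluorogenic aptamer, described in the associated publication as an adenine riboswitch repurposed into an imaging and sensing tag. Such RNAs become visible when they bind a cognate small-molecule fluorophore, although the record does not name the dye. The insert sits between SalI and XbaI sites, both retained, downstream of the human U6 snRNA promoter, which recruits RNA polymerase III. The "+27" designation conventionally means that the first 27 nucleotides of U6 snRNA are fused to the 5′ end of the transcript to aid capping and stability. The annotation marks only the U6 promoter itself, and the aptamer is not called as a feature. A short multiple cloning site remnant and an SV40 poly(A) signal lie downstream of the cassette.

In E. coli the plasmid replicates from a high-copy ColE1/pUC-type origin and is selected with ampicillin through the bla gene. An f1 origin is also present. Divergent from the U6 unit, an SV40 enhancer/early promoter drives a neo (nptII) gene. It is followed by Tn5-derived ble sequence, SV40 small t intron and T antigen fragments, and an SV40 poly(A) signal, an arrangement that would typically allow G418 selection of transfected cells. A short tnpA fragment next to the promoter also appears to be residual Tn5 sequence. Partial AAV2 inverted terminal repeat fragments flank the region carrying both cassettes, reflecting the backbone's AAV-vector ancestry, but the record lists the vector type only as mammalian expression and does not state use for viral packaging. The sequenced record (6,224 nt) is slightly shorter than the listed total size.
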