Features (pLannotate 1.2.2; 21 found; start..end, strand, type, name):
    712..1035    -  CDS            tnpA (fragment): TN5P_ECOLX - Also known as tnp. Experimental evidence at protein level: Swiss-Prot protein existence level 1. Mediates transposition of transposon Tn5 by a 'cut and paste' mechanism. First, the monomeric transposase binds the 19 bp inverted DNA repeats flanking the transposon. Then, dimerization of the DNA- bound transposase creates a synaptic DNA complex. After nicking of the first DNA strand, excision of the transposon proceeds through a series of intermediates. The transposase then mediates the insertion of the transposon at a new site by strand transfer. The activity of the wild- type tran
   1037..1366    -  promoter       SV40 promoter: SV40 enhancer and early promoter
   1399..1639    +  promoter       U6 promoter: RNA polymerase III promoter for human U6 snRNA
   1796..1816    +  misc_feature   MCS (fragment): pUC18/19 multiple cloning site
   1874..1995    +  polyA_signal   SV40 poly(A) signal: SV40 polyadenylation signal
   2044..2173    +  repeat_region  AAV2 ITR (fragment): inverted terminal repeat of adeno-associated virus serotype 2 inverted
   2196..2263    +  CDS            lacZα (fragment): LacZα fragment of β-galactosidase; lacZ fragment
   2294..2722    -  rep_origin     f1 ori (sequence partly withheld): f1 bacteriophage origin of replication; arrow indicates direction of (+) strand synthesis
   2749..2853    +  promoter       AmpR promoter: bla
   2854..3714    +  CDS            AmpR: β-lactamase; bla; confers resistance to ampicillin, carbenicillin, and related antibiotics
   3885..4473    +  rep_origin     ori: high-copy-number ColE1/pMB1/pBR322/pUC origin of replication
   4638..4686    -  repeat_region  AAV2 ITR (fragment): inverted terminal repeat of adeno-associated virus serotype 2 inverted
   4756..4818    +  rep_origin     RSF ori (fragment): Plasmids containing the RSF 1030 origin of replication can be propagated in E. coli cells that contain additional plasmids with compatible origins.
   4812..4860    -  repeat_region  AAV2 ITR (fragment): inverted terminal repeat of adeno-associated virus serotype 2 inverted
   4916..5050    -  polyA_signal   SV40 poly(A) signal: SV40 polyadenylation signal
   5073..5156    -  CDS            large T antigen (fragment): large T antigen from SV40 (simian virus 40)
   5475..5495    -  CDS            SV40 NLS: nuclear localization signal of SV40 (simian virus 40) large T antigen
   5625..5690    -  intron         small t intron: SV40 (simian virus 40) small t antigen intron
   5692..5766    -  CDS            small t antigen (fragment): SV40 (simian virus 40) small t antigen
   5769..6089    -  CDS            ble (fragment): BLE_KLEPN - Experimental evidence at protein level: Swiss-Prot protein existence level 1. Binding protein with a strong affinity to the bleomycin family of antibiotics. Binds to CL990; an antimitotic-antibiotic compound. From Klebsiella pneumoniae.
   6113..680     -  CDS            neo (across the origin): KKA2_KLEPN - Also known as kan, nptII. Experimental evidence at protein level: Swiss-Prot protein existence level 1. Resistance to kanamycin, neomycin, paromomycin, ribostamycin, butirosin and gentamicin B. From Klebsiella pneumoniae.
>Addgene plasmid #177913 | pAV-U6+27-Squash | addgene full sequence | sequence record 354582 | Addgene NGS Result
TCACGGGTAGCCAACGCTATGTCCTGATAGCGGTCCGCCACACCCAGCCGGCCACAGTCGATGAATCCAG
AAAAGCGGCCATTTTCCACCATGATATTCGGCAAGCAGGCATCGCCATGGGTCACGACGAGATCCTCGCC
GTCGGGCATGCGCGCCTTGAGCCTGGCGAACAGTTCGGCTGGCGCGAGCCCCTGATGCTCTTCGTCCAGA
TCATCCTGATCGACAAGACCGGCTTCCATCCGAGTACGTGCTCGCTCGATGCGATGTTTCGCTTGGTGGT
CGAATGGGCAGGTAGCCGGATCAAGCGTATGCAGCCGCCGCATTGCATCAGCCATGATGGATACTTTCTC
GGCAGGAGCAAGGTGAGATGACAGGAGATCCTGCCCCGGCACTTCGCCCAATAGCAGCCAGTCCCTTCCC
GCTTCAGTGACAACGTCGAGCACAGCTGCGCAAGGAACGCCCGTCGTGGCCAGCCACGATAGCCGCGCTG
CCTCGTCCTGCAGTTCATTCAGGGCACCGGACAGGTCGGTCTTGACAAAAAGAACCGGGCGCCCCTGCGC
TGACAGCCGGAACACGGCGGCATCAGAGCAGCCGATTGTCTGTTGTGCCCAGTCATAGCCGAATAGCCTC
TCCACCCAAGCGGCCGGAGAACCTGCGTGCAATCCATCTTGTTCAATCATGCGAAACGATCCTCATCCTG
TCTCTTGATCAGATCTTGATCCCCTGCGCCATCAGATCCTTGGCGGCAAGAAAGCCATCCAGTTTACTTT
GCAGGGCTTCCCAACCTTACCAGAGGGCGCCCCAGCTGGCAATTCCGGTTCGCTTGCTGTCCATAAAACC
GCCCAGTCTAGCTATCGCCATGTAAGCCCACTGCAAGCTACCTGCTTTCTCTTTGCGCTTGCGTTTTCCC
TTGTCCAGATAGCCCAGTAGCTGACATTCATCCGGGGTCAGCACCGTTTCTGCGGACTGGCTTTCTACGT
GTTCCGCTTCCTTTAGCAGCCCTTGCGCCCTGAGTGCTTGCGGCAGCGTGAAGCTTTTTGCAAAAGCCTA
GGCCTCCAAAAAAGCCTCCTCACTACTTCTGGAATAGCTCAGAGGCCGAGGCGGCCTCGGCCTCTGCATA
AATAAAAAAAATTAGTCAGCCATGGGGCGGAGAATGGGCGGAACTGGGCGGAGTTAGGGGCGGGATGGGC
GGAGTTAGGGGCGGGACTATGGTTGCTGACTAATTGAGATGCATGCTTTGCATACTTCTGCCTGCTGGGG
AGCCTGGGGACTTTCCACACCTGGTTGCTGACTAATTGAGATGCATGCTTTGCATACTTCTGCCTGCTGG
GGAGCCTGGGGACTTTCCACACCCTAACTGACACACATTCCACAGCCGGATCCAAGGTCGGGCAGGAAGA
GGGCCTATTTCCCATGATTCCTTCATATTTGCATATACGATACAAGGCTGTTAGAGAGATAATTAGAATT
AATTTGACTGTAAACACAAAGATATTAGTACAAAATACGTGACGTAGAAAGTAATAATTTCTTGGGTAGT
TTGCAGTTTTAAAATTATGTTTTAAAATGGACTATCATATGCTTACCGTAACTTGAAAGTATTTCGATTT
CTTGGCTTTATATATCTTGTGGAAAGGACGAAACACCGTGCTCGCTTCGGCAGCACATATACTAGTCGAC
CCTAGGCTACAAGGTGAGCCCAATAATACGGTTTGGGTTAGGATAGGAAGTAGAGCCGTAAACTCTCTAA
GCGGTAGTCTAGGTCTAGAGCGGACTTCGGTCCGCTTTTTACTAGGACCTGCAGGCATGCAAGCTTGACG
TCGGTTACCGATATCCATATGGCGGCCGCATCGATCTCGAGCCGCGGACTAGTAACTTGTTTATTGCAGC
TTATAATGGTTACAAATAAAGCAATAGCATCACAAATTTCACAAATAAAGCATTTTTTTCACTGCATTCT
AGTTGTGGTTTGTCCAAACTCATCAATGTATCTTATCATGTCTTACGTAGATAAGTAGCATGGCGGGTTA
ATCATTAACTACAAGGAACCCCTAGTGATGGAGTTGGCCACTCCCTCTCTGCGCGCTCGCTCGCTCACTG
AGGCCGGGCGACCAAAGGTCGCCCGACGCCCGGGCTTTGCCCGGGCGGCCTCAGTGAGCGAGCGAGCGCG
CAGAGAGGGACAGATCTGCAGATCTGCTGGCGTAATAGCGAAGAGGCCCGCACCGATCGCCCTTCCCAAC
AGTTGCGCAGCCTGAATGGCGAATGGAAATTGTAAGCGTTAATATTTTGTTAAAATTCGCGTTAAATTTT
TGTTAAATCAGCTCATTTTTTAACCAATAGGCCGAAATCGGCAAAATCCCTTATAAATCAAAAGAATAGA
CCGAGATAGGGT
[37 nt withheld, positions 2393-2429]
AAAGAACGTGGACTCCAACGTCAAAGG
[49 nt withheld, positions 2457-2505]
T
[91 nt withheld, positions 2507-2597]
G
[124 nt withheld, positions 2599-2722]
CAGGTGGCACTTTTCGGGGAAATGTGCGCGGAACCCCTATTTGTTTATTTTTCTAAATACATTCAAATAT
GTATCCGCTCATGAGACAATAACCCTGATAAATGCTTCAATAATATTGAAAAAGGAAGAGTATGAGTATT
CAACATTTCCGTGTCGCCCTTATTCCCTTTTTTGCGGCATTTTGCCTTCCTGTTTTTGCTCACCCAGAAA
CGCTGGTGAAAGTAAAAGATGCTGAAGATCAGTTGGGTGCACGAGTGGGTTACATCGAACTGGATCTCAA
CAGCGGTAAGATCCTTGAGAGTTTTCGCCCCGAAGAACGTTTTCCAATGATGAGCACTTTTAAAGTTCTG
CTATGTGGCGCGGTATTATCCCGTATTGACGCCGGGCAAGAGCAACTCGGTCGCCGCATACACTATTCTC
AGAATGACTTGGTTGAGTACTCACCAGTCACAGAAAAGCATCTTACGGATGGCATGACAGTAAGAGAATT
ATGCAGTGCTGCCATAACCATGAGTGATAACACTGCGGCCAACTTACTTCTGACAACGATCGGAGGACCG
AAGGAGCTAACCGCTTTTTTGCACAACATGGGGGATCATGTAACTCGCCTTGATCGTTGGGAACCGGAGC
TGAATGAAGCCATACCAAACGACGAGCGTGACACCACGATGCCTGTAGCAATGGCAACAACGTTGCGCAA
ACTATTAACTGGCGAACTACTTACTCTAGCTTCCCGGCAACAATTAATAGACTGGATGGAGGCGGATAAA
GTTGCAGGACCACTTCTGCGCTCGGCCCTTCCGGCTGGCTGGTTTATTGCTGATAAATCTGGAGCCGGTG
AGCGTGGGTCTCGCGGTATCATTGCAGCACTGGGGCCAGATGGTAAGCCCTCCCGTATCGTAGTTATCTA
CACGACGGGGAGTCAGGCAACTATGGATGAACGAAATAGACAGATCGCTGAGATAGGTGCCTCACTGATT
AAGCATTGGTAACTGTCAGACCAAGTTTACTCATATATACTTTAGATTGATTTAAAACTTCATTTTTAAT
TTAAAAGGATCTAGGTGAAGATCCTTTTTGATAATCTCATGACCAAAATCCCTTAACGTGAGTTTTCGTT
CCACTGAGCGTCAGACCCCGTAGAAAAGATCAAAGGATCTTCTTGAGATCCTTTTTTTCTGCGCGTAATC
TGCTGCTTGCAAACAAAAAAACCACCGCTACCAGCGGTGGTTTGTTTGCCGGATCAAGAGCTACCAACTC
TTTTTCCGAAGGTAACTGGCTTCAGCAGAGCGCAGATACCAAATACTGTTCTTCTAGTGTAGCCGTAGTT
AGGCCACCACTTCAAGAACTCTGTAGCACCGCCTACATACCTCGCTCTGCTAATCCTGTTACCAGTGGCT
GCTGCCAGTGGCGATAAGTCGTGTCTTACCGGGTTGGACTCAAGACGATAGTTACCGGATAAGGCGCAGC
GGTCGGGCTGAACGGGGGGTTCGTGCACACAGCCCAGCTTGGAGCGAACGACCTACACCGAACTGAGATA
CCTACAGCGTGAGCTATGAGAAAGCGCCACGCTTCCCGAAGGGAGAAAGGCGGACAGGTATCCGGTAAGC
GGCAGGGTCGGAACAGGAGAGCGCACGAGGGAGCTTCCAGGGGGAAACGCCTGGTATCTTTATAGTCCTG
TCGGGTTTCGCCACCTCTGACTTGAGCGTCGATTTTTGTGATGCTCGTCAGGGGGGCGGAGCCTATGGAA
AAACGCCAGCAACGCGGCCTTTTTACGGTTCCTGGCCTTTTGCTGGCCTTTTGCTCACATGTTCTTTCCT
GCGTTATCCCCTGATTCTGTGGATAACCGTATTACCGCCTTTGAGTGAGCTGATACCGCTCGCCGCAGCC
GAACGACCGAGCGCAGCGAGTCAGTGAGCGAGCGCGCAGAGAGGGAGTGGCCAACTCCATCACTAGGGGT
TCCTGGAGGGGTGGAGTCGTGACGTGAATTACGTCATAGGGTTAGGGAGGTCCTGGATNNCSRTMYWRMC
RCCTTTGAGTGAGCTGATACCGCTCGCCGCAGCCGAACGACCGAGCGCAGCGAGTCAGTGAGCGAGCGCG
CAGAGAGGGAGTGGCCAACTCCATCACTAGGGGTTCCTGGAGGGGTGGAGTCGTGACGTGAATTACGTCA
TAGGGTTAGGGAGGTCCTGGATCGATCCAGACATGATAAGATACATTGATGAGTTTGGACAAACCACAAC
TAGAATGCAGTGAAAAAAATGCTTTATTTGTGAAATTTGTGATGCTATTGCTTTATTTGTAACCATTATA
AGCTGCAATAAACAAGTTAACAACAACAATTGCATTCATTTTATGTTTCAGGTTCAGGGGGAGGTGTGGG
AGGTTTTTTAAAGCAAGTAAAACCTCTACAAATGTGGTATGGCTGATTATGATCTCTAGTCAAGGCACTA
TACATCAAATATTCCTTATTAACCCCTTTACAAATTAAAAAGCTAAAGGTACACAATTTTTGAGCATAGT
TATTAATAGCAGACACTCTATGCCTGTGTGGAGTAAGAAAAAACAGTATGTTATGATTATAACTGTTATG
CCTACTTATAAAGGTTACAGAATATTTTTCCATAATTTTCTTGTATAGCAGTGCAGCTTTTTCCTTTGTG
GTGTAAATAGCAAAGCAAGCAAGAGTTCTATTACTAAACACAGCATGACTCAAAAAACTTAGCAATTCTG
AAGGAAAGTCCTTGGGGTCTTCTACCTTTCTCTTCTTTTTTGGAGGAGTAGAATGTTGAGAGTCAGCAGT
AGCCTCATCATCACTAGATGGCATTTCTTCTGAGCAAAACAGGTTTTCCTCATTAAAGGCATTCCACCAC
TGCTCCCATTCATCAGTTCCATAGGTTGGAATCTAAAATACACAAACAATTAGAATCAGTAGTTTAACAC
ATTATACACTTAAAAATTTTATATTTACCTTAGAGCTTTAAATCTCTGTAGGTAGTTTGTCCAATTATGT
CACACCACAGAAGTAAGGTTCCTTCACAAAGATCCGGACCAAAGCGGCCATCGTGCCTCCCCACTCCTGC
AGTTCGGGGGCATGGATGCGCGGATAGCCGCTGCTGGTTTCCTGGATGCCGACGGATTTGCACTGCCGGT
AGAACTCCGCGAGGTCGTCCAGCCTCAGGCAGCAGCTGAACCAACTCGCGAGGGGATCGAGCCCGGGGTG
GGCGAAGAACTCCAGCATGAGATCCCCGCGCTGGAGGATCATCCAGCCGGCGTCCCGGAAAACGATTCCG
AAGCCCAACCTTTCATAGAAGGCGGCGGTGGAATCGAAATCTCGTGATGGCAGGTTGGGCGTCGCTTGGT
CGGTCATTTCGAACCCCAGAGTCCCGCTCAGAAGAACTCGTCAAGAAGGCGATAGAAGGCGATGCGCTGC
GAATCGGGAGCGGCGATACCGTAAAGCACGAGGAAGCGGTCAGCCCATTCGCCGCCAAGCTCTTCAGCAA
TA
